Addgene plasmid #207899: pAM760
Purpose: Level 0 for C6 module (5' TTCG-3' TCAG)
Depositing lab: Alexis Maizel. Depositing organization: Universitaet Heidelberg. Publication: GreenGate 2.0: Backwards compatible addons for assembly of complex transcriptional units and their stacking with GreenGate. Piepers M, Erbstein K, Reyes-Hernandez J, Song C, Tessi T, Petrasiunaite V, Faerber N, Distel K, Maizel A. PLoS One. 2023 Sep 8;18(9):e0290097. doi: 10.1371/journal.pone.0290097. eCollection 2023. PubMed 37682951.
Backbone
  Vector backbone: pUC19
  Vector type: Synthetic Biology
Growth in bacteria
  Bacterial resistance: Ampicillin, 100 μg/mL
  Growth temperature: 37°C
  Growth strain: DH5alpha
  Copy number: High Copy
Gene/Insert
  Gene/Insert name: dummy 20nt sequence
  Species: Synthetic
  Cloning method: Restriction Enzyme; 5′ cloning site Unknown (unknown if destroyed)
Terms and licenses: Academic/Nonprofit Terms; Industry Terms: Not Available to Industry
How to cite: pAM760 was a gift from Alexis Maizel (Addgene plasmid # 207899 ; http://n2t.net/addgene:207899 ; RRID:Addgene_207899)
