[The description below was written by a language model from this plasmid's Addgene catalogue record and pLannotate feature annotations shown in this document.]
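Description:
pAM760 is a small (about 2.7 kb) Level 0 entry plasmid from the GreenGate 2.0 extension of the GreenGate Golden Gate-style modular cloning system, which is used to assemble complex transcriptional units and to stack them. It is built on a pUC19 backbone and is propagated in E. coli at high copy number from the ColE1/pUC-type origin. Selection is with ampicillin, through the β-lactamase gene driven by its own bla promoter.

The insert is a synthetic 20-nucleotide dummy sequence that occupies the "C6" module position, defined by the four-base overhangs TTCG at the 5′ end and TCAG at the 3′ end. In this kind of system, type IIS restriction digestion releases each Level 0 module with position-specific overhangs, so that modules ligate in a fixed order. A dummy module most plausibly acts as a neutral placeholder that bridges the C6 slot when no functional part is wanted there, although the record gives its purpose only as "Level 0 for C6 module". The type IIS sites are not annotated, and the 5′ cloning site is listed as unknown.

In the feature table, the roughly 60 bp gap between the opposing SP6 and T7 promoters is presumably where the insert sits. These promoters lie downstream of the CAP binding site, lac promoter and lac operator, and are followed by a lacZα fragment. The short lacI, bom and rop fragments are backbone remnants with no evident function, and the plasmid carries no plant expression elements or reporters of its own.
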