Features (pLannotate 1.2.2; 12 found; start..end, strand, type, name):
     96..200     +  promoter       AmpR promoter: bla
    201..1061    +  CDS            AmpR: β-lactamase; bla; confers resistance to ampicillin, carbenicillin, and related antibiotics
   1232..1820    +  rep_origin     ori: high-copy-number ColE1/pMB1/pBR322/pUC origin of replication
   2003..2095    +  CDS            lacI (fragment): lac repressor; lacI; The lac repressor binds to the lac operator to inhibit transcription in E. coli. This inhibition can be relieved by adding lactose or isopropyl-β-D-thiogalactopyranoside (IPTG).
   2108..2129    +  protein_bind   CAP binding site: CAP binding activates transcription in the presence of cAMP. E. coli catabolite activator protein
   2144..2174    +  promoter       lac promoter: promoter for the E. coli lac operon
   2182..2198    +  protein_bind   lac operator: The lac repressor binds to the lac operator to inhibit transcription in E. coli. This inhibition can be relieved by adding lactose or isopropyl-β-D-thiogalactopyranoside (IPTG). lac repressor encoded by lacI
   2212..2230    +  promoter       SP6 promoter: promoter for bacteriophage SP6 RNA polymerase
   2293..2311    -  promoter       T7 promoter: promoter for bacteriophage T7 RNA polymerase
   2313..2465    +  CDS            lacZα (fragment): LacZα fragment of β-galactosidase; lacZ fragment
   2471..2570    -  misc_feature   bom (fragment): basis of mobility region from pBR322
   2672..1       -  CDS            rop (fragment) (across the origin): Rop protein, which maintains plasmids at low copy number; rop
>Addgene plasmid #207899 | pAM760 | addgene full sequence | sequence record 413935 | Addgene NGS Result
GACGAAAGGGCCTCGTGATACGCCTATTTTTATAGGTTAATGTCATGATAATAATGGTTTCTTAGACGTC
AGGTGGCACTTTTCGGGGAAATGTGCGCGGAACCCCTATTTGTTTATTTTTCTAAATACATTCAAATATG
TATCCGCTCATGAGACAATAACCCTGATAAATGCTTCAATAATATTGAAAAAGGAAGAGTATGAGTATTC
AACATTTCCGTGTCGCCCTTATTCCCTTTTTTGCGGCATTTTGCCTTCCTGTTTTTGCTCACCCAGAAAC
GCTGGTGAAAGTAAAAGATGCTGAAGATCAGTTGGGTGCACGAGTGGGTTACATCGAACTGGATCTCAAC
AGCGGTAAGATCCTTGAGAGTTTTCGCCCCGAAGAACGTTTTCCAATGATGAGCACTTTTAAAGTTCTGC
TATGTGGCGCGGTATTATCCCGTATTGACGCCGGGCAAGAGCAACTCGGTCGCCGCATACACTATTCTCA
GAATGACTTGGTTGAGTACTCACCAGTCACAGAAAAGCATCTTACGGATGGCATGACAGTAAGAGAATTA
TGCAGTGCTGCCATAACCATGAGTGATAACACTGCGGCCAACTTACTTCTGACAACGATCGGAGGACCGA
AGGAGCTAACCGCTTTTTTGCACAACATGGGGGATCATGTAACTCGCCTTGATCGTTGGGAACCGGAGCT
GAATGAAGCCATACCAAACGACGAGCGTGACACCACGATGCCTGTAGCAATGGCAACAACGTTGCGCAAA
CTATTAACTGGCGAACTACTTACTCTAGCTTCCCGGCAACAATTAATAGACTGGATGGAGGCGGATAAAG
TTGCAGGACCACTTCTGCGCTCGGCCCTTCCGGCTGGCTGGTTTATTGCTGATAAATCTGGAGCCGGTGA
GCGTGGCTCTCGAGGTATCATTGCAGCACTGGGGCCAGATGGTAAGCCCTCCCGTATCGTAGTTATCTAC
ACGACGGGGAGTCAGGCAACTATGGATGAACGAAATAGACAGATCGCTGAGATAGGTGCCTCACTGATTA
AGCATTGGTAACTGTCAGACCAAGTTTACTCATATATACTTTAGATTGATTTAAAACTTCATTTTTAATT
TAAAAGGATCTAGGTGAAGATCCTTTTTGATAATCTCATGACCAAAATCCCTTAACGTGAGTTTTCGTTC
CACTGAGCGTCAGACCCCGTAGAAAAGATCAAAGGATCTTCTTGAGATCCTTTTTTTCTGCGCGTAATCT
GCTGCTTGCAAACAAAAAAACCACCGCTACCAGCGGTGGTTTGTTTGCCGGATCAAGAGCTACCAACTCT
TTTTCCGAAGGTAACTGGCTTCAGCAGAGCGCAGATACCAAATACTGTTCTTCTAGTGTAGCCGTAGTTA
GGCCACCACTTCAAGAACTCTGTAGCACCGCCTACATACCTCGCTCTGCTAATCCTGTTACCAGTGGCTG
CTGCCAGTGGCGATAAGTCGTGTCTTACCGGGTTGGACTCAAGACGATAGTTACCGGATAAGGCGCAGCG
GTCGGGCTGAACGGGGGGTTCGTGCACACAGCCCAGCTTGGAGCGAACGACCTACACCGAACTGAGATAC
CTACAGCGTGAGCTATGAGAAAGCGCCACGCTTCCCGAAGGGAGAAAGGCGGACAGGTATCCGGTAAGCG
GCAGGGTCGGAACAGGAGAGCGCACGAGGGAGCTTCCAGGGGGAAACGCCTGGTATCTTTATAGTCCTGT
CGGGTTTCGCCACCTCTGACTTGAGCGTCGATTTTTGTGATGCTCGTCAGGGGGGCGGAGCCTATGGAAA
AACGCCAGCAACGCGGCCTTTTTACGGTTCCTGGCCTTTTGCTGGCCTTTTGCTCACATGTTCTTTCCTG
CGTTATCCCCTGATTCTGTGGATAACCGTATTACCGCCTTTGAGTGAGCTGATACCGCTCGCCGCAGCCG
AACGACCGAGCGCAGCGAGTCAGTGAGCGAGGAAGCGGAAGAGCGCCCAATACGCAAACCGCCTCTCCCC
GCGCGTTGGCCGATTCATTAATGCAGCTGGCACGACAGGTTTCCCGACTGGAAAGCGGGCAGTGAGCGCA
ACGCAATTAATGTGAGTTAGCTCACTCATTAGGCACCCCAGGCTTTACACTTTATGCTTCCGGCTCGTAT
GTTGTGTGGAATTGTGAGCGGATAACAATTTCACACGAGCTATTTAGGTGACACTATAGAAGTGAAGCTT
GGTCTCATTCGTGTAAGAGTAATAATTCAAATCAGTGAGACCGAATTCTCGCCCTATAGTGAGTCGTATT
ACCTGGCCGTCGTTTTACAACGTCGTGACTGGGAAAACCCTGGCGTTACCCAACTTAATCGCCTTGCAGC
ACATCCCCCTTTCGCCAGCTGGCGTAATAGCGAAGAGGCCCGCACCGATCGCCCTTCCCAACAGTTGCGC
AGCCTGAATGGCGAATGGCGCCTGATGCGGTATTTTCTCCTTACGCATCTGTGCGGTATTTCACACCGCA
TATGGTGCACTCTCAGTACAATCTGCTCTGATGCCGCATAGTTAAGCCAGCCCCGACACCCGCCAACACC
CGCTGACGCGCCCTGACGGGCTTGTCTGCTCCCGGCATCCGCTTACAGACAAGCTGTGACCGTCTCCGGG
AGCTGCATGTGTCAGAGGTTTTCACCGTCATCACCGAAACGCGCGA
